>Addgene plasmid #125916 | 140_pAAV-ProA33-CatCh-GFP-WPRE | addgene full sequence | sequence record 257157 | Addgene NGS Result
CCTGCAGGCAGCTGCGCGCTCGCTCGCTCACTGAGGCCGCCCGGGCGTCGGGCGACCTTTGGTCGCCCGG
CCTCAGTGAGCGAGCGAGCGCGCAGAGAGGGAGTGGCCAACTCCATCACTAGGGGTTCCTGCGGCCGCAC
GCGCCCACCTTTAAGCCCCTCTCTCAGGCGGCAGAGGCAAGAGTTTGAGGCCAGCCTGGTCTACAGAGGG
AATTTCAGGAAAGTCAGGGCTACACAGAGAAACCCTGCCTCAAACAAACAAACTAAAAAGAATGACTGTT
CAGAGCAATAAGCGCCCAAAGTTGGAAAAAAAATTGGATGAAAACTTGGTATTCCTTACATTGAATCTTC
CTTAAGTTAAAAGTTAAAAGTGGGGACTTGAGTTGAAACAGCAAGTTTAGAGAGTACTATGTGCTAGGTC
CACAACTGCCACCCTTGGTGGCTTTCTTGTAAACTTGCTACTAGCCAGAGTTTCTGGAAAGAGGAACCTC
GATTGAGAAAGTGCCTCCACCAGATTGGCTTGTAGACAAGGCTGTGGGTCATTTTCTTGGTTAACATTGA
CTTGGGAGGGTCAAGCCCAGTGTTCTCTCTGGGCAGGTCCTGGGATACTTTGAAGAAGGCAGTGTGGGTA
GACATGAGATGCTACCCAGTGAATAGCATTCCTCTGTGGCCTCTGCTTCAGTTTCTACCTTCGAGTCCCT
CCCTGCCTTGGCTCTGACCTGGAATATGTAGGAAATAAACCCTTTCCTGTCCAAGTTGCTTTTTGGTCAG
TCTTTATCACAGCAATAGAAAGCAGATAATATACTATTTAAATGCCCTAAATTAGGTAAAAGCAATCCAA
TGTCTGTAGTTAGATCACTTTATAAACAAAATATGCTTCACACACACACACACACACACACACACACACA
CACTAAAATATCAATTTCAGATGGGCAGTGGTGGAGCACACCTTTAATCCCAGCCCACGGGAGGCAGAGG
CAGGCAGATCTCTGAGTTTGGGGTCAGCCTAATTTACAGAGCAGGTTCTAGGACAGCCAAGGCTACACAG
AGAAACCCTGTCCTGAAAAACAAAACAAATATACATATGTGTGTGTACCTATGCATGCATGTTTTTTTAT
TAGATGAGAACATTTTGGAAGTCAGTTGCATTCAAAGTGACTAGGGCAAGTACTGCTGAACTGTGCACTG
GAAATGGTCAATTAAAAAGGCTGACTTTATGCTACATATGTATTTTATCACCATCAATTTTTAAATATGC
ATGATATAATTGAAACCCACTAAATTTTGTTTTTAAAATGTATATATACATGCAAAAGATGAATGAAGGA
ATCCTTGAGGGCCAGCTAATAAGTGCATGCTAAAACTAAGTCCCAAAAGTCACCCTTTGACCTCCATGCA
CACATGTGCACGCGTGTGCGCGCACGCACACACATACACACACACACACACACACACATACTTTGTCAAC
TAATTAATGAAAATATGCAGTTCTCAGCTTTTATATGCTATTGTTGGTGTGCTAAAGTTTTGGAAAGTCC
TCCAATGATGCCAGATCAGGGAGAGTCTGCCCACAAGTTTTTGTATATTTTCTCACTGAGGCATCTATTC
AGTTTGGGCAGCAGACACTGAGCAGAACGTAGCACGGCAATGCTTGGTAGCAATGCCTGTCCGGCCAGCA
CTCAGAAGACGGAGGCAGGAGAATCATAGCTTCCAGTCAGCCTCTTCTACAATATAGTCAGTTGGAAGTC
AGCCAGCTTAGACAACATGGAGAGCCTGTGCCGAAAGCCACTGGGTAAGCCCGAATCTCAGTAGCAGAGA
GCTGCCCAGGGTGCGTACTGCAAAAAAAAAACCTCAAACAACAGAAGTAGGGAGGTGTAAAATAAAGTGT
AGGGGGGTGGAATTTAAGCTGATGTGGACTTCCAAATAAAGTTACCTTTTAGATACCTATTTAAATCAAT
AGCATAGACCTGAAACTGTCTATCAGAAAATGTGTCTATTCTGAGGAAGGAGTGCTAACGAGGTTCTGTG
AGGGGGGCCTCTGGCTTTGAGAGGGTGTACCATCACATAAGACTCCTAAAAGCACATACTTTTATAAATT
CACCATGAGCTTTAACATCTTCTTTGTCATTTCGCAGACTGAGCCGGATCCGCCACCATGGATTATGGAG
GCGCCCTGAGTGCCGTTGGGCGCGAGCTGCTATTTGTAACGAACCCAGTAGTCGTCAATGGCTCTGTACT
TGTGCCTGAGGACCAGTGTTACTGCGCGGGCTGGATTGAGTCGCGTGGCACAAACGGTGCCCAAACGGCG
TCGAACGTGCTGCAATGGCTTGCTGCTGGCTTCTCCATCCTACTGCTTATGTTTTACGCCTACCAAACAT
GGAAGTCAACCTGCGGCTGGGAGGAGATCTATGTGTGCGCTATCGAGATGGTCAAGGTGATTCTCGAGTT
CTTCTTCGAGTTTAAGAACCCGTCCATGCTGTATCTAGCCACAGGCCACCGCGTCCAGTGGTTGCGTTAC
GCCGAGTGGCTTCTCACCTGCCCGGTCATTTGCATTCACCTGTCAAACCTGACGGGCTTGTCCAACGACT
ACAGCAGGCGCACCATGGGTCTGCTTGTGTCTGATATTGGCACAATTGTGTGGGGCGCCACTTCCGCCAT
GGCCACCGGATACGTCAAGGTCATCTTCTTCTGCCTGGGTCTGTGTTATGGTGCTAACACGTTCTTTCAC
GCTGCCAAGGCCTACATCGAGGGTTACCACACCGTGCCGAAGGGCCGGTGTCGCCAGGTGGTGACTGGCA
TGGCTTGGCTCTTCTTCGTATCATGGGGTATGTTCCCCATCCTGTTCATCCTCGGCCCCGAGGGCTTCGG
CGTCCTGAGCGTGTACGGCTCCACCGTCGGCCACACCATCATTGACCTGATGTCGAAGAACTGCTGGGGT
CTGCTCGGCCACTACCTGCGCGTGCTGATCCACGAGCATATCCTCATCCACGGCGACATTCGCAAGACCA
CCAAATTGAACATTGGTGGCACTGAGATTGAGGTCGAGACGCTGGTGGAGGACGAGGCCGAGGCTGGCGC
GGTACCCATGGTGAGCAAGGGCGAGGAGCTGTTCACCGGGGTGGTGCCCATCCTGGTCGAGCTGGACGGC
GACGTAAACGGCCACAAGTTCAGCGTGTCCGGCGAGGGCGAGGGCGATGCCACCTACGGCAAGCTGACCC
TGAAGTTCATCTGCACCACCGGCAAGCTGCCCGTGCCCTGGCCCACCCTCGTGACCACCCTGACCTACGG
CGTGCAGTGCTTCAGCCGCTACCCCGACCACATGAAGCAGCACGACTTCTTCAAGTCCGCCATGCCCGAA
GGCTACGTCCAGGAGCGCACCATCTTCTTCAAGGACGACGGCAACTACAAGACCCGCGCCGAGGTGAAGT
TCGAGGGCGACACCCTGGTGAACCGCATCGAGCTGAAGGGCATCGACTTCAAGGAGGACGGCAACATCCT
GGGGCACAAGCTGGAGTACAACTACAACAGCCACAACGTCTATATCATGGCCGACAAGCAGAAGAACGGC
ATCAAGGTGAACTTCAAGATCCGCCACAACATCGAGGACGGCAGCGTGCAGCTCGCCGACCACTACCAGC
AGAACACCCCCATCGGCGACGGCCCCGTGCTGCTGCCCGACAACCACTACCTGAGCACCCAGTCCGCCCT
GAGCAAAGACCCCAACGAGAAGCGCGATCACATGGTCCTGCTGGAGTTCGTGACCGCCGCCGGGATCACT
CTCGGCATGGACGAGCTGTACAAGTGATAAGAATTCGATATCAAGCTTATCGATAATCAACCTCTGGATT
ACAAAATTTGTGAAAGATTGACTGGTATTCTTAACTATGTTGCTCCTTTTACGCTATGTGGATACGCTGC
TTTAATGCCTTTGTATCATGCTATTGCTTCCCGTATGGCTTTCATTTTCTCCTCCTTGTATAAATCCTGG
TTGCTGTCTCTTTATGAGGAGTTGTGGCCCGTTGTCAGGCAACGTGGCGTGGTGTGCACTGTGTTTGCTG
ACGCAACCCCCACTGGTTGGGGCATTGCCACCACCTGTCAGCTCCTTTCCGGGACTTTCGCTTTCCCCCT
CCCTATTGCCACGGCGGAACTCATCGCCGCCTGCCTTGCCCGCTGCTGGACAGGGGCTCGGCTGTTGGGC
ACTGACAATTCCGTGGTGTTGTCGGGGAAATCATCGTCCTTTCCTTGGCTGCTCGCCTATGTTGCCACCT
GGATTCTGCGCGGGACGTCCTTCTGCTACGTCCCTTCGGCCCTCAATCCAGCGGACCTTCCTTCCCGCGG
CCTGCTGCCGGCTCTGCGGCCTCTTCCGCGTCTTCGCCTTCGCCCTCAGACGAGTCGGATCTCCCTTTGG
GCCGCCTCCCCGCATCGATACCGAGCGCTGCTCGAGAGATCTACGGGTGGCATCCCTGTGACCCCTCCCC
AGTGCCTCTCCTGGCCCTGGAAGTTGCCACTCCAGTGCCCACCAGCCTTGTCCTAATAAAATTAAGTTGC
ATCATTTTGTCTGACTAGGTGTCCTTCTATAATATTATGGGGTGGAGGGGGGTGGTATGGAGCAAGGGGC
AAGTTGGGAAGACAACCTGTAGGGCCTGCGGGGTCTATTGGGAACCAAGCTGGAGTGCAGTGGCACAATC
TTGGCTCACTGCAATCTCCGCCTCCTGGGTTCAAGCGATTCTCCTGCCTCAGCCTCCCGAGTTGTTGGGA
TTCCAGGCATGCATGACCAGGCTCAGCTAATTTTTGTTTTTTTGGTAGAGACGGGGTTTCACCATATTGG
CCAGGCTGGTCTCCAACTCCTAATCTCAGGTGATCTACCCACCTTGGCCTCCCAAATTGCTGGGATTACA
GGCGTGAACCACTGCTCCCTTCCCTGTCCTTCTGATTTTGTAGGTAACCACGTGCGGACCGAGCGGCCGC
AGGAACCCCTAGTGATGGAGTTGGCCACTCCCTCTCTGCGCGCTCGCTCGCTCACTGAGGCCGGGCGACC
AAAGGTCGCCCGACGCCCGGGCTTTGCCCGGGCGGCCTCAGTGAGCGAGCGAGCGCGCAGCTGCCTGCAG
GGGCGCCTGATGCGGTATTTTCTCCTTACGCATCTGTGCGGTATTTCACACCGCATA
[95 nt withheld, positions 5168-5262]
T
[46 nt withheld, positions 5264-5309]
C
[141 nt withheld, positions 5311-5451]
CCTTTGACGTTGGAGTCCACGTTCTTT
[37 nt withheld, positions 5479-5515]
ACTCTATCTCGGGCTATTCTTTTGATTTATAAGGGATTTTGCCGATTTCGGTCTATTGGTTAAAAAATGA
GCTGATTTAACAAAAATTTAACGCGAATTTTAACAAAATATTAACGTTTACAATTTTATGGTGCACTCTC
AGTACAATCTGCTCTGATGCCGCATAGTTAAGCCAGCCCCGACACCCGCCAACACCCGCTGACGCGCCCT
GACGGGCTTGTCTGCTCCCGGCATCCGCTTACAGACAAGCTGTGACCGTCTCCGGGAGCTGCATGTGTCA
GAGGTTTTCACCGTCATCACCGAAACGCGCGAGACGAAAGGGCCTCGTGATACGCCTATTTTTATAGGTT
AATGTCATGATAATAATGGTTTCTTAGACGTCAGGTGGCACTTTTCGGGGAAATGTGCGCGGAACCCCTA
TTTGTTTATTTTTCTAAATACATTCAAATATGTATCCGCTCATGAGACAATAACCCTGATAAATGCTTCA
ATAATATTGAAAAAGGAAGAGTATGAGTATTCAACATTTCCGTGTCGCCCTTATTCCCTTTTTTGCGGCA
TTTTGCCTTCCTGTTTTTGCTCACCCAGAAACGCTGGTGAAAGTAAAAGATGCTGAAGATCAGTTGGGTG
CACGAGTGGGTTACATCGAACTGGATCTCAACAGCGGTAAGATCCTTGAGAGTTTTCGCCCCGAAGAACG
TTTTCCAATGATGAGCACTTTTAAAGTTCTGCTATGTGGCGCGGTATTATCCCGTATTGACGCCGGGCAA
GAGCAACTCGGTCGCCGCATACACTATTCTCAGAATGACTTGGTTGAGTACTCACCAGTCACAGAAAAGC
ATCTTACGGATGGCATGACAGTAAGAGAATTATGCAGTGCTGCCATAACCATGAGTGATAACACTGCGGC
CAACTTACTTCTGACAACGATCGGAGGACCGAAGGAGCTAACCGCTTTTTTGCACAACATGGGGGATCAT
GTAACTCGCCTTGATCGTTGGGAACCGGAGCTGAATGAAGCCATACCAAACGACGAGCGTGACACCACGA
TGCCTGTAGCAATGGCAACAACGTTGCGCAAACTATTAACTGGCGAACTACTTACTCTAGCTTCCCGGCA
ACAATTAATAGACTGGATGGAGGCGGATAAAGTTGCAGGACCACTTCTGCGCTCGGCCCTTCCGGCTGGC
TGGTTTATTGCTGATAAATCTGGAGCCGGTGAGCGTGGGTCTCGCGGTATCATTGCAGCACTGGGGCCAG
ATGGTAAGCCCTCCCGTATCGTAGTTATCTACACGACGGGGAGTCAGGCAACTATGGATGAACGAAATAG
ACAGATCGCTGAGATAGGTGCCTCACTGATTAAGCATTGGTAACTGTCAGACCAAGTTTACTCATATATA
CTTTAGATTGATTTAAAACTTCATTTTTAATTTAAAAGGATCTAGGTGAAGATCCTTTTTGATAATCTCA
TGACCAAAATCCCTTAACGTGAGTTTTCGTTCCACTGAGCGTCAGACCCCGTAGAAAAGATCAAAGGATC
TTCTTGAGATCCTTTTTTTCTGCGCGTAATCTGCTGCTTGCAAACAAAAAAACCACCGCTACCAGCGGTG
GTTTGTTTGCCGGATCAAGAGCTACCAACTCTTTTTCCGAAGGTAACTGGCTTCAGCAGAGCGCAGATAC
CAAATACTGTTCTTCTAGTGTAGCCGTAGTTAGGCCACCACTTCAAGAACTCTGTAGCACCGCCTACATA
CCTCGCTCTGCTAATCCTGTTACCAGTGGCTGCTGCCAGTGGCGATAAGTCGTGTCTTACCGGGTTGGAC
TCAAGACGATAGTTACCGGATAAGGCGCAGCGGTCGGGCTGAACGGGGGGTTCGTGCACACAGCCCAGCT
TGGAGCGAACGACCTACACCGAACTGAGATACCTACAGCGTGAGCTATGAGAAAGCGCCACGCTTCCCGA
AGGGAGAAAGGCGGACAGGTATCCGGTAAGCGGCAGGGTCGGAACAGGAGAGCGCACGAGGGAGCTTCCA
GGGGGAAACGCCTGGTATCTTTATAGTCCTGTCGGGTTTCGCCACCTCTGACTTGAGCGTCGATTTTTGT
GATGCTCGTCAGGGGGGCGGAGCCTATGGAAAAACGCCAGCAACGCGGCCTTTTTACGGTTCCTGGCCTT
TTGCTGGCCTTTTGCTCACATGT
Features (pLannotate 1.2.2; 15 found; start..end, strand, type, name):
     12..39      +  repeat_region  AAV2 ITR (fragment): inverted terminal repeat of adeno-associated virus serotype 2 inverted
     68..95      +  repeat_region  AAV2 ITR (fragment): inverted terminal repeat of adeno-associated virus serotype 2 inverted
   2158..3083    +  CDS            ChR2 (fragment): N-terminal fragment of channelrhodopsin-2 from the alga Chlamydomonas reinhardtii (Nagel et al., 2003) blue light-activated cation channel
   3088..3804    +  CDS            EGFP: EGFP is a basic (constitutively fluorescent) green fluorescent protein published in 1996, derived from Aequorea victoria. It is reported to be a rapidly-maturing weak dimer with moderate acid sensitivity.
   3811..3835    +  misc_feature   MCS (fragment): pBluescript multiple cloning site
   3835..4423    +  misc_feature   WPRE: woodchuck hepatitis virus posttranscriptional regulatory element
   4455..4931    +  polyA_signal   hGH poly(A) signal: human growth hormone polyadenylation signal
   4971..5111    +  repeat_region  AAV2 ITR: inverted terminal repeat of adeno-associated virus serotype 2 inverted
   5116..5167    -  misc_feature   bom (fragment): basis of mobility region from pBR322
   5186..5641    +  rep_origin     f1 ori (sequence partly withheld): f1 bacteriophage origin of replication; arrow indicates direction of (+) strand synthesis
   5642..5691    -  misc_feature   bom (fragment): basis of mobility region from pBR322
   5793..5828    -  CDS            rop (fragment): Rop protein, which maintains plasmids at low copy number; rop
   5923..6027    +  promoter       AmpR promoter: bla
   6028..6888    +  CDS            AmpR: β-lactamase; bla; confers resistance to ampicillin, carbenicillin, and related antibiotics
   7059..7647    +  rep_origin     ori: high-copy-number ColE1/pMB1/pBR322/pUC origin of replication
