[The description below was written by a language model from this plasmid's Addgene catalogue record and pLannotate feature annotations shown in this document.]
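Description:
140_pAAV-ProA33-CatCh-GFP-WPRE is an adeno-associated virus transfer plasmid built on a pAAV backbone, intended for packaging a recombinant AAV genome that delivers an optogenetic actuator to retinal cells. In bacteria it is maintained as a high-copy plasmid through a ColE1/pUC-type origin and selected with ampicillin via the β-lactamase gene and its own promoter. An f1 phage origin is also present in the backbone. The sequence record is about 7.7 kb. AAV2 inverted terminal repeats, which provide the signals for genome replication and encapsidation, flank the expression cassette. The right-hand ITR is annotated in full, whereas only short fragments are detected on the left side, which may reflect either the difficulty of sequencing these structured repeats or a partial ITR.

The payload is CatCh-GFP, a synthetic fusion of the channelrhodopsin-2 L132C variant to EGFP. ChR2 is a blue-light-gated cation channel from Chlamydomonas reinhardtii, and the EGFP fusion lets expressing cells be identified by fluorescence. Expression is driven by ProA33, one of a series of synthetic promoters. It is not separately annotated in the feature table, but presumably lies in the roughly 2 kb unannotated stretch between the left ITR and the ChR2 coding sequence. Downstream, a WPRE enhances transcript stability and expression, and the human growth hormone polyadenylation signal terminates the message. The stated purpose is to target expression to particular neuronal and glial cell types in mouse, non-human primate and human retina. The record does not say which cell population ProA33 itself favours.
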