Addgene plasmid #125916: 140_pAAV-ProA33-CatCh-GFP-WPRE
Purpose: Targeting expression to neuronal and glial cell types in mice, non-human primates, and human retina
Depositing lab: Botond Roska. Depositing organization: Friedrich Miescher Institute for Biomedical Research. Publication: Targeting neuronal and glial cell types with synthetic promoter AAVs in mice, non-human primates and humans. Juttner J, Szabo A, Gross-Scherf B, Morikawa RK, Rompani SB, Hantz P, Szikra T, Esposti F, Cowan CS, Bharioke A, Patino-Alvarez CP, Keles O, Kusnyerik A, Azoulay T, Hartl D, Krebs AR, Schubeler D, Hajdu RI, Lukats A, Nemeth J, Nagy ZZ, Wu KC, Wu RH, Xiang L, Fang XL, Jin ZB, Goldblum D, Hasler PW, Scholl HPN, Krol J, Roska B. Nat Neurosci. 2019 Jul 8. pii: 10.1038/s41593-019-0431-2. doi: 10.1038/s41593-019-0431-2. PubMed 31285614.
Backbone
  Vector backbone: pAAV
  Vector type: AAV
Growth in bacteria
  Bacterial resistance: Ampicillin, 100 μg/mL
  Growth temperature: 37°C
  Growth strain: NEB Stable
  Copy number: High Copy
Gene/Insert
  Gene/Insert name: CatCh-GFP (alt name: ChR2(L132C)-EGFP)
  Species: Synthetic
  Promoter: ProA33
  Cloning method: Restriction Enzyme; 5′ cloning site Unknown (unknown if destroyed); 3′ cloning site Unknown (unknown if destroyed)
Terms and licenses: Academic/Nonprofit Terms; Industry Terms: Not Available to Industry
Depositor comments: Please visit https://www.biorxiv.org/content/early/2018/10/04/434720.full.pdf for BioRxiv preprint
How to cite: 140_pAAV-ProA33-CatCh-GFP-WPRE was a gift from Botond Roska (Addgene plasmid # 125916 ; http://n2t.net/addgene:125916 ; RRID:Addgene_125916)
